>Addgene plasmid #10908 | pCI-Neo HA-hSnoN | addgene partial sequence | sequence record 17882 | T7 5'-TAATACGACTCACTATAGGG-3'
AGACTACGCTTCCTGGAAACCTCCGACAAATTTCTCCTTGGTTCAGGGCTCAACTAAAAAACTGAATGGG
ATGGGAGATGATGGCAGCCCCCCAGCGAAAAAAATGATAACGGACATTCATGTAAATGGAAAAACGATAA
ACAACGTGCCAACAGTTAAGAAGGAACACTTGGATGACTATGGAGAAGCACCAGTGGAAACTGATGGAGA
GCATGTTAAGCGAACCTGTACTTCTGTTCCTGAAACTTTGCATTTAAATCCCAGTTTGAAACACACATTG
GCACAATTCCATTTAAGTAGTCAGAGCTCGCTGGGTGGACCAGCAGCATTTTCTGCTCGGCATTCCCAAG
AAAGCATGTCGCCTACTGTATTTCTGCCTCTTCCATCACCTCAGGTTCTTCCTGGCCCATTGCTCATCCC
TTCAGATAGCTCCACAGAACTCACTCAGACTGTGTTGGAAGGGGAATCTATTTCTTGTTTTCAAGTTGGA
GGAGAAAAGAGACTCTGTTTGCCCCAAGTCTTAAATTCTGTTCTCCGAGAATTTACACTCCAGCAAATAA
ATACAGTGTGTGATGAACTGTACATATATTGTTCAAGGTGTACTTCAAACCAGCTTCATATCTTAAAGGT
ACTGGGCATACTTCCATTCAATGCCCCATCCTGTGGGCTGATTACATTAACTGATGCACAAAGATTATGT
AATGCTTTATTGCGGCCACGAACTTTTCCTCAAAATGGTAGCGTACTTCCTGCTAAAAGCTCATTGGCCC
