[The description below was written by a language model from this plasmid's Addgene catalogue record.]
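Description:
pCI-Neo HA-hSnoN is a mammalian expression plasmid built on the pCI-neo backbone (about 5.5 kb without insert) that carries human SnoN, the product of the SKIL gene, as an insert of roughly 2 kb. It is propagated in E. coli as a high-copy plasmid under ampicillin selection. It also carries a neomycin resistance marker, so transfected mammalian cells can be selected with G418 to derive stable lines. The record gives no feature table and does not name the promoter. The commercial pCI-neo vector is generally known to drive inserts from the CMV immediate-early enhancer/promoter with a chimeric intron and an SV40 late polyadenylation signal. A T7 promoter lies upstream of the cloning site, consistent with T7 being listed as the 5′ sequencing primer.

The SnoN coding sequence was taken from an earlier pSP65-based clone and placed into an HA-tagged derivative of pCI-neo at the SmaI site, which was destroyed at both junctions during cloning. The construct was later re-engineered so that the N-terminal HA epitope directly adjoins the SnoN start codon, with no intervening vector-derived sequence. As a result, the tagged insert can be released with XhoI and HpaI. The HA tag allows the exogenous protein to be detected and immunoprecipitated with anti-HA antibodies.

The associated publication examined the rapid degradation of the SnoN and Ski proto-oncoproteins in response to TGF-β signalling. The plasmid is therefore suited to expressing tagged SnoN in cultured mammalian cells to follow its stability, interactions and role in that pathway.
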