Addgene plasmid #10908: pCI-Neo HA-hSnoN
Depositing lab: Bob Weinberg. Publication: SnoN and Ski protooncoproteins are rapidly degraded in response to transforming growth factor beta signaling. Sun Y, Liu X, Ng-Eaton E, Lodish HF, Weinberg RA. Proc Natl Acad Sci U S A. 1999 Oct 26. 96(22):12442-7. 10.1073/pnas.96.22.12442 PubMed 10535941.
Backbone
  Vector backbone: pCI-neo
  Backbone size w/o insert (bp): 5500
  Vector type: Mammalian Expression
  Selectable markers: Neomycin (select with G418)
Growth in bacteria
  Bacterial resistance: Ampicillin, 100 μg/mL
  Growth temperature: 37°C
  Growth strain: DH5alpha
  Copy number: High Copy
Gene/Insert
  Gene/Insert name: SnoN
  Species: H. sapiens (human)
  Insert size (bp): 2000
  Entrez Gene: SKIL (a.k.a. SNO, SnoA, SnoI, SnoN)
  Tag / fusion protein: HA (N terminal on insert)
  Cloning method: Restriction Enzyme; 5′ cloning site SmaI (destroyed during cloning); 3′ cloning site SmaI (destroyed during cloning)
  Sequencing primers: 5′ T7
Resource information
  A portion of this plasmid was derived from a plasmid made by: Dr. Shunsuke Ishii
Terms and licenses: Academic/Nonprofit Terms; Industry Terms: Not Available to Industry
Depositor comments: SnoN was excised from a psp65 vector from S. Ishii. SnoN was cloned into pCI-Neo-HA at the SmaI site. But the HA tag was later engineered to adjoin the ATG of SnoN directly without intervening vector sequence. So the insert can be cut out with XhoI and HpaI.
How to cite: pCI-Neo HA-hSnoN was a gift from Bob Weinberg (Addgene plasmid # 10908 ; http://n2t.net/addgene:10908 ; RRID:Addgene_10908)
